Addgene plasmid #78339: pINDUCER20-FLAG-hPAX7 (#734)
Purpose: Doxycycline-inducible lentiviral overexpression of human PAX7 ORF with a FLAG tag
Depositing lab: Matthew Alexander & Louis Kunkel. Depositing organization: Boston Children's Hospital.
Backbone
  Vector backbone: pInducer20 (Addgene plasmid #44012)
  Backbone manufacturer: Stephen Elledge
  Backbone size w/o insert (bp): 11791
  Total vector size (bp): 13391
  Vector type: Lentiviral
  Selectable markers: Neomycin (select with G418)
Growth in bacteria
  Bacterial resistance: Ampicillin, 100 μg/mL
  Growth temperature: 37°C
  Growth strain: NEB Stable
  Copy number: High Copy
Gene/Insert
  Gene/Insert name: PAX7 (alt name: paired box 7)
  Species: H. sapiens (human)
  Insert size (bp): 1600
  GenBank ID: NM_013945.2
  Entrez Gene: PAX7 (a.k.a. CMYP19, HUP1, MYOSCO, PAX7B, RMS2)
  Promoter: TRE2
  Tag / fusion protein: FLAG (N terminal on insert)
  Cloning method: Gateway Cloning
  Sequencing primers: 5′ CAAGGATGACGACGATAAG
Terms and licenses: Academic/Nonprofit Terms; Industry Terms: Not Available to Industry
Depositor comments: Contains a 2 amino acid deletion. Does not affect function. Please contact Dr. Alexander if you have any questions.
How to cite: pINDUCER20-FLAG-hPAX7 (#734) was a gift from Matthew Alexander & Louis Kunkel (Addgene plasmid # 78339 ; http://n2t.net/addgene:78339 ; RRID:Addgene_78339)
