[The description below was written by a language model from this plasmid's Addgene catalogue record.]
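Description:
pINDUCER20-FLAG-hPAX7 is a lentiviral transfer plasmid for doxycycline-inducible overexpression of human PAX7 (paired box 7) in mammalian cells. It is built on the pInducer20 backbone, an approximately 11.8 kb vector, into which the roughly 1.6 kb PAX7 open reading frame was introduced by Gateway recombination, giving a total size of about 13.4 kb. In bacteria it is maintained as a high-copy plasmid under ampicillin selection and is grown in a strain suited to lentiviral constructs, whose long terminal repeats are prone to recombination. Transduced mammalian cells are selected with G418 through the vector's neomycin resistance marker.

The PAX7 coding sequence carries an N-terminal FLAG epitope and is placed under the TRE2 promoter, a tetracycline-responsive element that is activated only when a reverse tetracycline transactivator binds it in the presence of doxycycline. This arrangement allows stably transduced, G418-selected cell populations to be established with the transgene switched off, after which PAX7 expression can be turned on and adjusted by adding doxycycline. The FLAG tag permits detection or immunoprecipitation of the exogenous protein separately from endogenous PAX7. The record does not itemise the backbone's other elements, such as the source of the transactivator or the promoter driving the neomycin marker, and no feature table is provided. The depositors note that the insert contains a two-amino-acid deletion relative to the reference, which they report does not affect function. PAX7 is a paired-box transcription factor, so the construct suits experiments requiring temporally controlled expression of it.
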