>Addgene plasmid #78339 | pINDUCER20-FLAG-hPAX7 (#734) | addgene partial sequence | sequence record 152282 | LNCX 5'-AGCTCGTTTAGTGAACCGTCAGATC-3'
CTCATAGAAGACACCGGGACCGATCCAGCCTCCGCGGCCCCGAACTAGTCCAGTGTGGTGGAATTCTGCA
GATATCAACAAGTTTGTACAAAAAAGCAGGCTCCGCGGCCGCCCCCTTCACCGCCACCATGGATTACAAG
GATGACGACGATAAGAGCCCGGGCGGATCCATGGCGGCCCTTCCCGGCACGGTACCGAGAATGATGCGGC
CGGCTCCGGGGCAGAACTACCCCCGCACGGGATTCCCTTTGGAAGTGTCCACCCCGCTTGGCCAAGGCCG
GGTCAATCAGCTGGGAGGGGTCTTCATCAATGGGCGACCCCTGCCTAACCACATCCGCCACAAGATAGTG
GAGATGGCCCACCATGGCATCCGGCCCTGTGTCATCTCCCGACAGCTGCGTGTCTCCCACGGCTGCGTCT
CCAAGATTCTTTGCCGCTACCAGGAGACCGGGTCCATCCGGCCTGGGGCCATCGGCGGCAGCAAGCCCAG
ACAGGTGGCGACTCCGGATGTAGAGAAAAAGATTGAGGAGTACAAGAGGGAAAACCCAGGCATGTTCAGC
TGGGAGATCCGGGACAGGCTGCTGAAGGATGGGCACTGTGACCGAAGCACTGTGCCCTCAGTGAGTTCGA
TTAGCCGCGTGCTCAGAATCAAGTTCGGGAAGAAAGAGGAGGAGGATGAAGCGGACAAGAAGGAGGACGA
CGGCGAAAAGAAGGCCAAACACAGCATCGACGGCATCCTGGGCGACAAAGGGAACCGGCTGGACGAGGGC
TCGGATGTGGAGTCGGAACCTGACCTCCCACTGAAGCGCAAGCAGCGACGCAGTCGGACCACATTCACGG
CCGAGCAGCTGGA
