>Addgene plasmid #78339 | pINDUCER20-FLAG-hPAX7 (#734) | addgene partial sequence | sequence record 152283 | hUBCpro-R 5'-CTAAGGCCGAGTCTTATGAGCAG-3'
AGGATAGGACGCTCGCTGCGCCCTTCGTCTGACGTGGCAGCGCTCGCCGTGAGGAGGGGGGCGCCCGCGG
GAGGCGCCAAAACCCGGCGCGGAGGCCAGATCTTGGGTGGGTTACTCCAGACTGCCTTGGGAAAAGCGCC
TCCCCTACCCGGTAGAATTTCTAGTTTAATTAATCATTACTAAGCGTAGTCTGGGACGTCGTATGGGTAT
TCGAACCGCGGGCCCTCTAGACTCGAGCGGCCGCCACTGTGCTGGATATCAACCACTTTGTACAAGAAAG
CTGGGTCGGCGCGCCCACCCTTTTAGGTGAACTGTTCCATCTGGCTGGACTTCAATTTTTCCATCTGTGA
AATGGACATTCCCCACCCTGACACCACCTTGTAGCTCTCCATAAACAAGCAGGAGGCCCTGGGGGTGGGA
GAAGGAATGGGGACGGGGGACGCCCAGGGCACCAGGCACTCACTCTGGCCGTACTGGCCGTACTGATAGC
CGGCCACGGGGTCCACGCTGTAGCCGGTGGTGCTGTAGGTGGGTGGGCAGTAGGCCTGGGAGGTGGGCAG
GCTGTCTCCTGGCTTGATGGAGTCGGCCCGCTGGCTGCAGCTGGCTGAGATGGAGGTGGCCGAGTCCAGG
CCGCCATGCAGCGGGGAGATGGAGAAGTCAGCCTGTGGCTGCGGGGGCACCGCACTGGGGTTGCCCAAGA
TGCTCATCACCTGAGGAGACAGGCCGTTGCTGACCGGGTTCATGTGGTTGGAGGGCGCCGCCGGATTCAT
GAAGCTGTCAGAGTAGCTGGAGAAGCTGTGGCGGGCTCCGTAGGCAGAGCTGGTGTCGGCGGCTGCAGCC
GCTGCAGCCAGCCCGCCCTGGTGCATGGTGGACGGTGGCAGG
