>Addgene plasmid #78339 | pINDUCER20-FLAG-hPAX7 (#734) | depositor partial sequence | sequence record 152284 | Partial sequence of insert
CGGCCCSGCCCGTACWGTCAGTGTGGTGGAATTCTGCAGATATCAACAAGTTTGTACAAAAAAGCAGGCT
CCGCGGCCGCCCCCTTCACCGCCACCATGGATTACAAGGATGACGACGATAAGAGCCCGGGCGGATCCAT
GGCGGCCCTTCCCGGCACGGTACCGAGAATGATGCGGCCGGCTCCGGGGCAGAACTACCCCCGCACGGGA
TTCCCTTTGGAAGTGTCCACCCCGCTTGGCCAAGGCCGGGTCAATCAGCTGGGAGGGGTCTTCATCAATG
GGCGACCCCTGCCTAACCACATCCGCCACAAGATAGTGGAGATGGCCCACCATGGCATCCGGCCCTGTGT
CATCTCCCGACAGCTGCGTGTCTCCCACGGCTGCGTCTCCAAGATTCTTTGCCGCTACCAGGAGACCGGG
TCCATCCGGCCTGGGGCCATCGGCGGCAGCAAGCCCAGACAGGTGGCGACTCCGGATGTAGAGAAAAAGA
TTGAGGAGTACAAGAGGGAAAACCCAGGCATGTTCAGCTGGGAGATCCGGGACAGGCTGCTGAAGGATGG
GCACTGTGACCGAAGCACTGTGCCCTCAGTGAGTTCGATTAGCCGCGTGCTCAGAATCAAGTTCGGGAAG
AAAGAGGAGGAGGATGAAGCGGACAAGAAGGAGGACGACGGCGAAAAGAAGGCCAAACACAGCATCGACG
GCATCCTGGGCGACAAAGGGAACCGGCTGGACGAGGGCTCGGATGTGGAGTCGGAACCTGACCTCCCACT
GAAGCGCAAGCAGCGACGCAGTCGGACCACATTCACGGCCGAGCAGCTGGA
